Addgene plasmid #162825: pCW-SPIC
Purpose: Doxycycline-inducible overexpression of human SPIC
Depositing lab: Matthew Steinhauser. Depositing organization: Brigham and Women's Hospital. Publication: Prolonged fasting drives a program of metabolic inflammation in human adipose tissue. Fazeli PK, Zhang Y, O'Keefe J, Pesaresi T, Lun M, Lawney B, Steinhauser ML. Mol Metab. 2020 Sep 28;42:101082. doi: 10.1016/j.molmet.2020.101082. PubMed 32992039.
Backbone
  Vector backbone: Addgene plasmid pCW-Cas9 (plasmid#50661)
  Backbone size w/o insert (bp): 7600
  Total vector size (bp): 8353
  Vector type: Mammalian Expression, Lentiviral
  Selectable markers: Puromycin
Growth in bacteria
  Bacterial resistance: Ampicillin, 100 μg/mL
  Growth temperature: 30°C
  Growth strain: NEB Stable
  Copy number: High Copy
Gene/Insert
  Gene/Insert name: SPIC
  Species: H. sapiens (human)
  Entrez Gene: SPIC (a.k.a. SPI-C)
  Promoter: Tet ON
  Cloning method: Gibson Cloning
  Sequencing primers: 5′ pCW Seq F: AGCTCGTTTAGTGAACCGTCAGATC; 3′ pCW Seq R: GAACGGACGTGAAGAATGTG
Resource information
  A portion of this plasmid was derived from a plasmid made by: SPIC was amplified from commercial cDNAs and switched with Cas9 from Addgene plasmid pCW-Cas9 (plasmid #50661).
Terms and licenses: Academic/Nonprofit Terms; Industry Terms: Not Available to Industry
How to cite: pCW-SPIC was a gift from Matthew Steinhauser (Addgene plasmid # 162825 ; http://n2t.net/addgene:162825 ; RRID:Addgene_162825)
