[The description below was written by a language model from this plasmid's Addgene catalogue record and pLannotate feature annotations shown in this document.]
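Description:
pCW-SPIC is an all-in-one, doxycycline-inducible lentiviral expression plasmid for human SPIC (SPI-C), an 8,353 bp construct built on the pCW-Cas9 backbone by replacing the Cas9 coding sequence with SPIC amplified from cDNA and inserted by Gibson assembly. In bacteria it is maintained through a high-copy ColE1/pUC-type origin and selected with ampicillin via the β-lactamase gene. Remnants of lac regulatory sequences, a T3 promoter and an SV40 origin and poly(A) signal are also carried in the backbone.

The transfer cassette has third-generation, self-inactivating architecture. An RSV promoter drives a truncated HIV-1 5' LTR, followed by the Ψ packaging signal with a partial gag sequence, the Rev response element for Rev-dependent export of genomic RNA, and the cPPT/CTS. The 3' LTR carries a ΔU3 deletion, which inactivates LTR promoter activity after integration. Within this frame, a tight TRE promoter (seven tet operators upstream of a minimal CMV promoter) controls the SPIC open reading frame, which encodes a PU-box-binding transcription factor annotated as controlling red pulp macrophage development. No epitope tag or reporter is annotated on SPIC.

Immediately downstream, a constitutive human PGK promoter drives puromycin N-acetyltransferase followed by the reverse tetracycline transactivator rtTA3, with its VP16-derived activation repeats. The short gap between these two coding sequences suggests a co-expression linker, though none is annotated. A WPRE follows to enhance transcript expression. Transduced mammalian cells can therefore be selected with puromycin and constitutively produce rtTA, which activates the TRE only when doxycycline is present, giving switchable SPIC overexpression from a single integrated vector.
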