Features (pLannotate 1.2.2; 26 found; start..end, strand, type, name):
      1..118     +  misc_feature   cPPT/CTS: central polypurine tract and central termination sequence of HIV-1
    172..486     +  promoter       tight TRE promoter: Tet-responsive promoter PTight, consisting of seven tet operator sequences followed by the minimal CMV promoter
    504..1247    +  CDS            SPIC: SPIC_HUMAN - Experimental evidence at protein level: Swiss-Prot protein existence level 1. Controls the development of red pulp macrophages required for red blood cells recycling and iron homeostasis. Transcription factor that binds to the PU-box, a purine-rich DNA sequence (5'-GAGGA[AT]-3') that can act as a lymphoid-specific enhancer. Regulates VCAM1 gene expression (By similarity). From Homo sapiens (Human).
   1255..1765    +  promoter       hPGK promoter: human phosphoglycerate kinase 1 promoter
   1775..2371    +  CDS            PuroR (fragment): puromycin N-acetyltransferase; pac from Streptomyces; confers resistance to puromycin
   2426..3123    +  CDS            rtTA3 (fragment): reverse tetracycline transactivator 3 activates expression from Tet-responsive promoters in the presence of doxycycline
   3053..3163    +  CDS            VP48: 3 tandem repeats of the minimal activation domain of herpes simplex virus VP16 (Cheng et al., 2013)
   3199..3747    +  misc_feature   WPRE (fragment): woodchuck hepatitis virus posttranscriptional regulatory element
   3773..3844    +  CDS            nef (fragment): NEF_HV1Z2 - Experimental evidence at protein level: Swiss-Prot protein existence level 1. Extracellular Nef protein targets CD4(+) T-lymphocytes for apoptosis by interacting with CXCR4 surface receptors. From Human immunodeficiency virus type 1 group M subtype D (isolate Z2/CDC-Z34) (HIV-1).
   3846..4079    +  LTR            3' LTR (ΔU3): self-inactivating 3' long terminal repeat (LTR) from HIV-1
   4151..4272    +  polyA_signal   SV40 poly(A) signal: SV40 polyadenylation signal
   4312..4447    +  rep_origin     SV40 ori: SV40 origin of replication
   4455..4518    +  promoter       AmpR promoter: bla
   4519..5379    +  CDS            AmpR: β-lactamase; bla; confers resistance to ampicillin, carbenicillin, and related antibiotics
   5550..6138    +  rep_origin     ori: high-copy-number ColE1/pMB1/pBR322/pUC origin of replication
   6321..6413    +  CDS            lacI (fragment): lac repressor; lacI; The lac repressor binds to the lac operator to inhibit transcription in E. coli. This inhibition can be relieved by adding lactose or isopropyl-β-D-thiogalactopyranoside (IPTG).
   6426..6447    +  protein_bind   CAP binding site: CAP binding activates transcription in the presence of cAMP. E. coli catabolite activator protein
   6462..6492    +  promoter       lac promoter: promoter for the E. coli lac operon
   6500..6516    +  protein_bind   lac operator: The lac repressor binds to the lac operator to inhibit transcription in E. coli. This inhibition can be relieved by adding lactose or isopropyl-β-D-thiogalactopyranoside (IPTG). lac repressor encoded by lacI
   6561..6579    +  promoter       T3 promoter: promoter for bacteriophage T3 RNA polymerase
   6607..6833    +  promoter       RSV promoter: Rous sarcoma virus enhancer/promoter
   6834..7014    +  LTR            5' LTR (truncated): truncated 5' long terminal repeat (LTR) from HIV-1
   7061..7186    +  misc_feature   HIV-1 Ψ: packaging signal of human immunodeficiency virus type 1
   7170..7533    +  CDS            HIV-1 gag (fragment): gag protein from human immunodeficiency virus 1; gag
   7679..7912    +  misc_feature   RRE: The Rev response element (RRE) of HIV-1 allows for Rev-dependent mRNA export from the nucleus to the cytoplasm.
   8289..8313    +  CDS            Rev (fragment): human immunodeficiency virus 1 (HIV-1) Rev protein; rev; enhances nuclear export of unspliced and incompletely spliced viral mRNAs
>Addgene plasmid #162825 | pCW-SPIC | addgene full sequence | sequence record 320048 | Addgene NGS Result
TTTTAAAAGAAAAGGGGGGATTGGGGGGTACAGTGCAGGGGAAAGAATAGTAGACATAATAGCAACAGAC
ATACAAACTAAAGAATTACAAAAACAAATTACAAAAATTCAAAATTTTCGGGTTTATTACAGGGACAGCA
GAGATCCACTTTGGCCGCGAATCGATATGTCGAGTTTACTCCCTATCAGTGATAGAGAACGTATGTCGAG
TTTACTCCCTATCAGTGATAGAGAACGATGTCGAGTTTACTCCCTATCAGTGATAGAGAACGTATGTCGA
GTTTACTCCCTATCAGTGATAGAGAACGTATGTCGAGTTTACTCCCTATCAGTGATAGAGAACGTATGTC
GAGTTTATCCCTATCAGTGATAGAGAACGTATGTCGAGTTTACTCCCTATCAGTGATAGAGAACGTATGT
CGAGGTAGGCGTGTACGGTGGGAGGCCTATATAAGCAGAGCTCGTTTAGTGAACCGTCAGATCGCCTGGA
GAATTGGGCCACCATGACGTGTGTTGAACAAGACAAGCTGGGTCAAGCATTTGAAGATGCTTTTGAGGTT
CTGAGGCAACATTCAACTGGAGATCTTCAGTACTCGCCAGATTACAGAAATTACCTGGCTTTAATCAACC
ATCGTCCTCATGTCAAAGGAAATTCCAGCTGCTATGGAGTGTTGCCTACAGAGGAGCCTGTCTATAATTG
GAGAACGGTAATTAACAGTGCTGCGGACTTCTATTTTGAAGGAAATATTCATCAATCTCTGCAGAACATA
ACTGAAAACCAGCTGGTACAACCCACTCTTCTCCAGCAAAAGGGGGGAAAAGGCAGGAAGAAGCTCCGAC
TGTTTGAATACCTTCACGAATCCCTGTATAATCCGGAGATGGCATCTTGTATTCAGTGGGTAGATAAAAC
CAAAGGCATCTTTCAGTTTGTATCAAAAAACAAAGAAAAACTTGCCGAGCTTTGGGGGAAAAGAAAAGGC
AACAGGAAGACCATGACTTACCAGAAAATGGCCAGGGCACTCAGAAATTACGGAAGAAGTGGGGAAATTA
CCAAAATCCGGAGGAAGCTGACTTACCAGTTCAGTGAGGCCATTCTCCAAAGACTCTCTCCATCCTATTT
CCTGGGGAAAGAGATCTTCTATTCACAGTGTGTTCAACCTGATCAAGAATATCTCAGTTTAAATAACTGG
AATGCAAATTATAATTATACATATGCCAATTACCATGAGCTAAATCACCATGATTGCTTGTGACGGGGTT
GGGGTTGCGCCTTTTCCAAGGCAGCCCTGGGTTTGCGCAGGGACGCGGCTGCTCTGGGCGTGGTTCCGGG
AAACGCAGCGGCGCCGACCCTGGGTCTCGCACATTCTTCACGTCCGTTCGCAGCGTCACCCGGATCTTCG
CCGCTACCCTTGTGGGCCCCCCGGCGACGCTTCCTGCTCCGCCCCTAAGTCGGGAAGGTTCCTTGCGGTT
CGCGGCGTGCCGGACGTGACAAACGGAAGCCGCACGTCTCACTAGTACCCTCGCAGACGGACAGCGCCAG
GGAGCAATGGCAGCGCGCCGACCGCGATGGGCTGTGGCCAATAGCGGCTGCTCAGCAGGGCGCGCCGAGA
GCAGCGGCCGGGAAGGGGCGGTGCGGGAGGCGGGGTGTGGGGCGGTAGTGTGGGCCCTGTTCCTGCCCGC
GCGGTGTTCCGCATTCTGCAAGCCTCCGGAGCGCACGTCGGCAGTCGGCTCCCTCGTTGACCGAATCACC
GACCTCTCTCCCCAGCAATTCACCATGACCGAGTACAAGCCCACGGTGCGCCTCGCCACCCGCGACGACG
TCCCCAGGGCCGTACGCACCCTCGCCGCCGCGTTCGCCGACTACCCCGCCACGCGCCACACCGTCGATCC
GGACCGCCACATCGAGCGGGTCACCGAGCTGCAAGAACTCTTCCTCACGCGCGTCGGGCTCGACATCGGC
AAGGTGTGGGTCGCGGACGACGGCGCCGCGGTGGCGGTCTGGACCACGCCGGAGAGCGTCGAAGCGGGGG
CGGTGTTCGCCGAGATCGGCCCGCGCATGGCCGAGTTGAGCGGTTCCCGGCTGGCCGCGCAGCAACAGAT
GGAAGGCCTCCTGGCGCCGCACCGGCCCAAGGAGCCCGCGTGGTTCCTGGCCACCGTCGGCGTCTCGCCC
GACCACCAGGGCAAGGGTCTGGGCAGCGCCGTCGTGCTCCCCGGAGTGGAGGCGGCCGAGCGCGCCGGGG
TGCCCGCCTTCCTGGAGACCTCCGCGCCCCGCAACCTCCCCTTCTACGAGCGGCTCGGCTTCACCGTCAC
CGCCGACGTCGAGGTGCCCGAAGGACCGCGCACCTGGTGCATGACCCGCAAGCCCGGTGCCGAAGGTAGA
GGTTCTCTCCTCACTTGTGGTGATGTTGAAGAAAACCCTGGTCCAATGTCTAGACTGGACAAGAGCAAAG
TCATAAACGGAGCTCTGGAATTACTCAATGGTGTCGGTATCGAAGGCCTGACGACAAGGAAACTCGCTCA
AAAGCTGGGAGTTGAGCAGCCTACCCTGTACTGGCACGTGAAGAACAAGCGGGCCCTGCTCGATGCCCTG
CCAATCGAGATGCTGGACAGGCATCATACCCACTTCTGCCCCCTGGAAGGCGAGTCATGGCAAGACTTTC
TGCGGAACAACGCCAAGTCATACCGCTGTGCTCTCCTCTCACATCGCGACGGGGCTAAAGTGCATCTCGG
CACCCGCCCAACAGAGAAACAGTACGAAACCCTGGAAAATCAGCTCGCGTTCCTGTGTCAGCAAGGCTTC
TCCCTGGAGAACGCACTGTACGCTCTGTCCGCCGTGGGCCACTTTACACTGGGCTGCGTATTGGAGGAAC
AGGAGCATCAAGTAGCAAAAGAGGAAAGAGAGACACCTACCACCGATTCTATGCCCCCACTTCTGAGACA
AGCAATTGAGCTGTTCGACCGGCAGGGAGCCGAACCTGCCTTCCTTTTCGGCCTGGAACTAATCATATGT
GGCCTGGAGAAACAGCTAAAGTGCGAAAGCGGCGGGCCGACCGACGCCCTTGACGATTTTGACTTAGACA
TGCTCCCAGCCGATGCCCTTGACGACTTTGACCTTGATATGCTGCCTGCTGACGCTCTTGACGATTTTGA
CCTTGACATGCTCCCCGGGTAACTAAGTAAGGATCGATCCAAGATATCGTATTCTTAACTATGTTGCTCC
TTTTACGCTATGTGGATACGCTGCTTTAATGCCTTTGTATCATGCTATTGCTTCCCGTATGGCTTTCATT
TTCTCCTCCTTGTATAAATCCTGGTTGCTGTCTCTTTATGAGGAGTTGTGGCCCGTTGTCAGGCAACGTG
GCGTGGTGTGCACTGTGTTTGCTGACGCAACCCCCACTGGTTGGGGCATTGCCACCACCTGTCAGCTCCT
TTCCGGGACTTTCGCTTTCCCCCTCCCTATTGCCACGGCGGAACTCATCGCCGCCTGCCTTGCCCGCTGC
TGGACAGGGGCTCGGCTGTTGGGCACTGACAATTCCGTGGTGTTGTCGGGGAAGCTGACGTCCTTTCCAT
GGCTGCTCGCCTGTGTTGCCACCTGGATTCTGCGCGGGACGTCCTTCTGCTACGTCCCTTCGGCCCTCAA
TCCAGCGGACCTTCCTTCCCGCGGCCTGCTGCCGGCTCTGCGGCCTCTTCCGCGTCTTCGCCTTCGCCCT
CAGACGAGTCGGATCTCCCTTTGGGCCGCCTCCCCGCCTGTTTCGCCTCGGCGTCCGGACTAGAGGTACC
TTTAAGACCAATGACTTACAAGGCAGCTGTAGATCTTAGCCACTTTTTAAAAGAAAAGGGGGGACTGGAA
GGGCTAATTCACTCCCAACGAAGACAAGATCTGCTTTTTGCTTGTACTGGGTCTCTCTGGTTAGACCAGA
TCTGAGCCTGGGAGCTCTCTGGCTAACTAGGGAACCCACTGCTTAAGCCTCAATAAAGCTTGCCTTGAGT
GCTTCAAGTAGTGTGTGCCCGTCTGTTGTGTGACTCTGGTAACTAGAGATCCCTCAGACCCTTTTAGTCA
GTGTGGAAAATCTCTAGCAGTAGTAGTTCATGTCATCTTATTATTCAGTATTTATAACTTGCAAAGAAAT
GAATATCAGAGAGTGAGAGGAACTTGTTTATTGCAGCTTATAATGGTTACAAATAAAGCAATAGCATCAC
AAATTTCACAAATAAAGCATTTTTTTCACTGCATTCTAGTTGTGGTTTGTCCAAACTCATCAATGTATCT
TATCATGTCTGGCTCTAGCTATCCCGCCCCTAACTCCGCCCATCCCGCCCCTAACTCCGCCCAGTTCCGC
CCATTCTCCGCCCCATGGCTGACTAATTTTTTTTATTTATGCAGAGGCCGAGGCCGCCTCGGCCTCTGAG
CTATTCCAGAAGTAGTGAGGAGGCTTTTTTGGAGGCCTTTCAAATATGTATCCGCTCATGAGACAATAAC
CCTGATAAATGCTTCAATAATATTGAAAAAGGAAGAGTATGAGTATTCAACATTTCCGTGTCGCCCTTAT
TCCCTTTTTTGCGGCATTTTGCCTTCCTGTTTTTGCTCACCCAGAAACGCTGGTGAAAGTAAAAGATGCT
GAAGATCAGTTGGGTGCACGAGTGGGTTACATCGAACTGGATCTCAACAGCGGTAAGATCCTTGAGAGTT
TTCGCCCCGAAGAACGTTTTCCAATGATGAGCACTTTTAAAGTTCTGCTATGTGGCGCGGTATTATCCCG
TATTGACGCCGGGCAAGAGCAACTCGGTCGCCGCATACACTATTCTCAGAATGACTTGGTTGAGTACTCA
CCAGTCACAGAAAAGCATCTTACGGATGGCATGACAGTAAGAGAATTATGCAGTGCTGCCATAACCATGA
GTGATAACACTGCGGCCAACTTACTTCTGACAACGATCGGAGGACCGAAGGAGCTAACCGCTTTTTTGCA
CAACATGGGGGATCATGTAACTCGCCTTGATCGTTGGGAACCGGAGCTGAATGAAGCCATACCAAACGAC
GAGCGTGACACCACGATGCCTGTAGCAATGGCAACAACGTTGCGCAAACTATTAACTGGCGAACTACTTA
CTCTAGCTTCCCGGCAACAATTAATAGACTGGATGGAGGCGGATAAAGTTGCAGGACCACTTCTGCGCTC
GGCCCTTCCGGCTGGCTGGTTTATTGCTGATAAATCTGGAGCCGGTGAGCGTGGGTCTCGCGGTATCATT
GCAGCACTGGGGCCAGATGGTAAGCCCTCCCGTATCGTAGTTATCTACACGACGGGGAGTCAGGCAACTA
TGGATGAACGAAATAGACAGATCGCTGAGATAGGTGCCTCACTGATTAAGCATTGGTAACTGTCAGACCA
AGTTTACTCATATATACTTTAGATTGATTTAAAACTTCATTTTTAATTTAAAAGGATCTAGGTGAAGATC
CTTTTTGATAATCTCATGACCAAAATCCCTTAACGTGAGTTTTCGTTCCACTGAGCGTCAGACCCCGTAG
AAAAGATCAAAGGATCTTCTTGAGATCCTTTTTTTCTGCGCGTAATCTGCTGCTTGCAAACAAAAAAACC
ACCGCTACCAGCGGTGGTTTGTTTGCCGGATCAAGAGCTACCAACTCTTTTTCCGAAGGTAACTGGCTTC
AGCAGAGCGCAGATACCAAATACTGTTCTTCTAGTGTAGCCGTAGTTAGGCCACCACTTCAAGAACTCTG
TAGCACCGCCTACATACCTCGCTCTGCTAATCCTGTTACCAGTGGCTGCTGCCAGTGGCGATAAGTCGTG
TCTTACCGGGTTGGACTCAAGACGATAGTTACCGGATAAGGCGCAGCGGTCGGGCTGAACGGGGGGTTCG
TGCACACAGCCCAGCTTGGAGCGAACGACCTACACCGAACTGAGATACCTACAGCGTGAGCTATGAGAAA
GCGCCACGCTTCCCGAAGGGAGAAAGGCGGACAGGTATCCGGTAAGCGGCAGGGTCGGAACAGGAGAGCG
CACGAGGGAGCTTCCAGGGGGAAACGCCTGGTATCTTTATAGTCCTGTCGGGTTTCGCCACCTCTGACTT
GAGCGTCGATTTTTGTGATGCTCGTCAGGGGGGCGGAGCCTATGGAAAAACGCCAGCAACGCGGCCTTTT
TACGGTTCCTGGCCTTTTGCTGGCCTTTTGCTCACATGTTCTTTCCTGCGTTATCCCCTGATTCTGTGGA
TAACCGTATTACCGCCTTTGAGTGAGCTGATACCGCTCGCCGCAGCCGAACGACCGAGCGCAGCGAGTCA
GTGAGCGAGGAAGCGGAAGAGCGCCCAATACGCAAACCGCCTCTCCCCGCGCGTTGGCCGATTCATTAAT
GCAGCTGGCACGACAGGTTTCCCGACTGGAAAGCGGGCAGTGAGCGCAACGCAATTAATGTGAGTTAGCT
CACTCATTAGGCACCCCAGGCTTTACACTTTATGCTTCCGGCTCGTATGTTGTGTGGAATTGTGAGCGGA
TAACAATTTCACACAGGAAACAGCTATGACCATGATTACGCCAAGCGCGCAATTAACCCTCACTAAAGGG
AACAAAAGCTGGAGCTGCAAGCTTAATGTAGTCTTATGCAATACTCTTGTAGTCTTGCAACATGGTAACG
ATGAGTTAGCAACATGCCTTACAAGGAGAGAAAAAGCACCGTGCATGCCGATTGGTGGAAGTAAGGTGGT
ACGATCGTGCCTTATTAGGAAGGCAACAGACGGGTCTGACATGGATTGGACGAACCACTGAATTGCCGCA
TTGCAGAGATATTGTATTTAAGTGCCTAGCTCGATACATAAACGGGTCTCTCTGGTTAGACCAGATCTGA
GCCTGGGAGCTCTCTGGCTAACTAGGGAACCCACTGCTTAAGCCTCAATAAAGCTTGCCTTGAGTGCTTC
AAGTAGTGTGTGCCCGTCTGTTGTGTGACTCTGGTAACTAGAGATCCCTCAGACCCTTTTAGTCAGTGTG
GAAAATCTCTAGCAGTGGCGCCCGAACAGGGACTTGAAAGCGAAAGGGAAACCAGAGGAGCTCTCTCGAC
GCAGGACTCGGCTTGCTGAAGCGCGCACGGCAAGAGGCGAGGGGCGGCGACTGGTGAGTACGCCAAAAAT
TTTGACTAGCGGAGGCTAGAAGGAGAGAGATGGGTGCGAGAGCGTCAGTATTAAGCGGGGGAGAATTAGA
TCGCGATGGGAAAAAATTCGGTTAAGGCCAGGGGGAAAGAAAAAATATAAATTAAAACATATAGTATGGG
CAAGCAGGGAGCTAGAACGATTCGCAGTTAATCCTGGCCTGTTAGAAACATCAGAAGGCTGTAGACAAAT
ACTGGGACAGCTACAACCATCCCTTCAGACAGGATCAGAAGAACTTAGATCATTATATAATACAGTAGCA
ACCCTCTATTGTGTGCATCAAAGGATAGAGATAAAAGACACCAAGGAAGCTTTAGACAAGATAGAGGAAG
AGCAAAACAAAAGTAAGACCACCGCACAGCAAGCGGCCGCTGATCTTCAGACCTGGAGGAGGAGATATGA
GGGACAATTGGAGAAGTGAATTATATAAATATAAAGTAGTAAAAATTGAACCATTAGGAGTAGCACCCAC
CAAGGCAAAGAGAAGAGTGGTGCAGAGAGAAAAAAGAGCAGTGGGAATAGGAGCTTTGTTCCTTGGGTTC
TTGGGAGCAGCAGGAAGCACTATGGGCGCAGCGTCAATGACGCTGACGGTACAGGCCAGACAATTATTGT
CTGGTATAGTGCAGCAGCAGAACAATTTGCTGAGGGCTATTGAGGCGCAACAGCATCTGTTGCAACTCAC
AGTCTGGGGCATCAAGCAGCTCCAGGCAAGAATCCTGGCTGTGGAAAGATACCTAAAGGATCAACAGCTC
CTGGGGATTTGGGGTTGCTCTGGAAAACTCATTTGCACCACTGCTGTGCCTTGGAATGCTAGTTGGAGTA
ATAAATCTCTGGAACAGATTTGGAATCACACGACCTGGATGGAGTGGGACAGAGAAATTAACAATTACAC
AAGCTTAATACACTCCTTAATTGAAGAATCGCAAAACCAGCAAGAAAAGAATGAACAAGAATTATTGGAA
TTAGATAAATGGGCAAGTTTGTGGAATTGGTTTAACATAACAAATTGGCTGTGGTATATAAAATTATTCA
TAATGATAGTAGGAGGCTTGGTAGGTTTAAGAATAGTTTTTGCTGTACTTTCTATAGTGAATAGAGTTAG
GCAGGGATATTCACCATTATCGTTTCAGACCCACCTCCCAACCCCGAGGGGACAATTCTCGACCTCGAGA
CAAATGGCAGTATTCATCCACAA
